>Addgene plasmid #148369 | pnYC-NpH-CeeIF4E3_30-215opt_AB | depositor full sequence | sequence record 290817 | Full Sequence
GGTATGGCAATGAAAGACGGTGAGCTGGTGATATGGGATAGTGTTCACCCTTGTTACACCGTTTTCCATG
AGCAAACTGAAACGTTTTCATCGCTCTGGAGTGAATACCACGACGATTTCCGGCAGTTTCTACACATATA
TTCGCAAGATGTGGCGTGTTACGGTGAAAACCTGGCCTATTTCCCTAAAGGGTTTATTGAGAATATGTTT
TTCGTCTCAGCCAATCCCTGGGTGAGTTTCACCAGTTTTGATTTAAACGTGGCCAATATGGACAACTTCT
TCGCCCCCGTTTTCACCATGGGCAAATATTATACGCAAGGCGACAAGGTGCTGATGCCGCTGGCGATTCA
GGTTCATCATGCCGTCTGTGATGGCTTCCATGTCGGCAGAATGCTTAATGAATTACAACAGTACTGCGAT
GAGTGGCAGGGCGGGGCGTAATTTTTTTAAGGCAGTTATTGGTGCCCTTAAACGCCTGGTGCTACGCCTG
AATAAGTGATAATAAGCGGATGAATGGCAGAAATTCGAAAGCAAATTCGACCCGGTCGTCGGTTCAGGGC
AGGGTCGTTAAATAGCCGCTTATGTCTATTGCTGGTTTACCGGTTTATTGACTACCGGAAGCAGTGTGAC
CGTGTGCTTCTCAAATGCCTGAGGCCAGTTTGCTCAGGCTCTCCCCGTGGAGGTAATAATTGACGATATG
ATCATTTATTCTGCCTCCCAGAGCCTGATAAAAACGGTTAGCGCTTCGTTAATACAGATGTAGGTGTTCC
ACAGGGTAGCCAGCAGCATCCTGCGATGCAGATCCGGAACATAATGGTGCAGGGCGCTTGTTTCGGCGTG
GGTATGGTGGCAGGCCCCGTGGCCGGGGGACTGTTGGGCGCTGCCGGCACCTGTCCTACGAGTTGCATGA
TAAAGAAGACAGTCATAAGTGCGGCGACGATAGTCATGCCCCGCGCCCACCGGAAGGAGCTACCGGACAG
CGGTGCGGACTGTTGTAACTCAGAATAAGAAATGAGGCCGCTCATGGCGTTGACTCTCAGTCATAGTATC
GTGGTATCACCGGTTGGTTCCACTCTCTGTTGCGGGCAACTTCAGCAGCACGTAGGGGACTTCCGCGTTT
CCAGACTTTACGAAACACGGAAACCGAAGACCATTCATGTTGTTGCTCAGGTCGCAGACGTTTTGCAGCA
GCAGTCGCTTCACGTTCGCTCGCGTATCGGTGATTCATTCTGCTAACCAGTAAGGCAACCCCGCCAGCCT
AGCCGGGTCCTCAACGACAGGAGCACGATCATGCGCACCCGTGGCCAGGACCCAACGCTGCCCGAGATGC
GCCGCGTGCGGCTGCTGGAGATGGCGGACGCGATGGATATGTTCTGCCAAGGGTTGGTTTGCGCATTCAC
AGTTCTCCGCAAGAATTGATTGGCTCCAATTCTTGGAGTGGTGAATCCGTTAGCGAGGTGCCGCCGGCTT
CCATTCAGGTCGAGGTGGCCCGGCTCCATGCACCGCGACGCAACGCGGGGAGGCAGACAAGGTATAGGGC
GGCGCCTACAATCCATGCCAACCCGTTCCATGTGCTCGCCGAGGCGGCATAAATCGCCGTGACGATCAGC
GGTCCAGTGATCGAAGTTAGGCTGGTAAGAGCCGCGAGCGATCCTTGAAGCTGTCCCTGATGGTCGTCAT
CTACCTGCCTGGACAGCATGGCCTGCAACGCGGGCATCCCGATGCCGCCGGAAGCGAGAAGAATCATAAT
GGGGAAGGCCATCCAGCCTCGCGTCGCGAACGCCAGCAAGACGTAGCCCAGCGCGTCGGCCGCCATGCCG
GCGATAATGGCCTGCTTCTCGCCGAAACGTTTGGTGGCGGGACCAGTGACGAAGGCTTGAGCGAGGGCGT
GCAAGATTCCGAATACCGCAAGCGACAGGCCGATCATCGTCGCGCTCCAGCGAAAGCGGTCCTCGCCGAA
AATGACCCAGAGCGCTGCCGGCACCTGTCCTACGAGTTGCATGATAAAGAAGACAGTCATAAGTGCGGCG
ACGATAGTCATGCCCCGCGCCCACCGGAAGGAGCTGACTGGGTTGAAGGCTCTCAAGGGCATCGGTCGAC
GCTCTCCCTTATGCGACTCCTGCATTAGGAAGCAGCCCAGTAGTAGGTTGAGGCCGTTGAGCACCGCCGC
CGCAAGGAATGGTGCATGCAAGGAGATGGCGCCCAACAGTCCCCCGGCCACGGGGCCTGCCACCATACCC
ACGCCGAAACAAGCGCTCATGAGCCCGAAGTGGCGAGCCCGATCTTCCCCATCGGTGATGTCGGCGATAT
AGGCGCCAGCAACCGCACCTGTGGCGCCGGTGATGCCGGCCACGATGCGTCCGGCGTAGAGGATCAGACT
AAGATCTCGATCCCGCGAAATTAATACGACTCACTATAGGGGAATTGTGAGCGGATAACAATTCCCCACT
AGTAATAATTTTGTTTAACTTTAAGAAGGAGATATACCATGGGCAGCAGCCATCATCATCATCATCACAG
CAGCGGTACCGGCAGCGGCCTGGAAGTTCTGTTCCAGGGGCCCCATATGACCCGTCATCCGCTGCAGAAT
CGTTGGGCACTGTGGTATCTGAAAGCAGATCGTAATAAAGAATGGGAGGATTGCCTGAAAATGGTGAGCC
TGTTTGATACCGTTGAAGATTTTTGGAGCCTGTATAACCATATTCAGAGTGCCGGTGGTCTGAATTGGGG
TAGCGATTATTACCTGTTTAAAGAAGGCATTAAACCGATGTGGGAAGATGTGAATAATGTTCAGGGTGGT
CGTTGGCTGGTTGTTGTTGATAAACAGAAACTGCAGCGTCGTACCCAGCTGCTGGATCATTATTGGCTGG
AACTGCTGATGGCCATTGTTGGTGAACAGTTTGATGAATATGGCGATTACATTTGTGGTGCCGTTGTTAA
TGTTCGTCAGAAAGGTGATAAAGTTAGCCTGTGGACCCGTGATGCAACACGTGATGATGTGAATCTGCGT
ATTGGTCAGGTTCTGAAACAAAAACTGAGCATTCCGGATACCGAAATTCTGCGTTATGAAGTGCATAAAG
ATAGCAGCGCACGTACCAGCAGCACCGTTAAACCGCGTATTTGTCTGTAACTCGAGCTTAAGCAATTGGG
ATCCTAATAGTCTAGAGCTAGCCCTAGGAGATCCGGCTGCTAACAAAGCCCGAAAGGAAGCTGAGTTGGC
TGCTGCCACCGCTGAGCAATAACTAGCATAACCCCTTGGGGCCTCTAAACGGGTCTTGAGGGGTTTTTTG
CTGAAAGGAGGAACTATATCCGGATATCCCGCAAGAGGCCCGGCAGTACCGGCATAACCAAGCCTATGCC
TACAGCATCCAGGGTGACGGTGCCGAGGATGACGATGAGCGCATTGTTAGATTTCATACACGGTGCCTGA
CTGCGTTAGCAATTTAACTGTGATAAACTACCGCATTAAAGCTTATCGATGATAAGCTGTCAAACATGAG
AATTACAACTTATATCGTATGGGGCTGACTTCAGGTGCTACATTTGAAGAGATAAATTGCACTGAAATCA
AGAAATATTTTATCTGATTAATAAGATGATCTTCTTGAGATCGTTTTGGTCTGCGCGTAATCTCTTGCTC
TGAAAACGAAAAAACCGCCTTGCAGGGCGGTTTTTCGAAGGTTCTCTGAGCTACCAACTCTTTGAACCGA
GGTAACTGGCTTGGAGGAGCGCAGTCACCAAAACTTGTCCTTTCAGTTTAGCCTTAACCGGCGCATGACT
TCAAGACTAACTCCTCTAAATCAATTACCAGTGGCTGCTGCCAGTGGTGCTTTTGCATGTCTTTCCGGGT
TGGACTCAAGACGATAGTTACCGGATAAGGCGCAGCGGTCGGACTGAACGGGGGGTTCGTGCATACAGTC
CAGCTTGGAGCGAACTGCCTACCCGGAACTGAGTGTCAGGCGTGGAATGAGACAAACGCGGCCATAACAG
CGGAATGACACCGGTAAACCGAAAGGCAGGAACAGGAGAGCGCACGAGGGAGCCGCCAGGGGGAAACGCC
TGGTATCTTTATAGTCCTGTCGGGTTTCGCCACCACTGATTTGAGCGTCAGATTTCGTGATGCTTGTCAG
GGGGGCGGAGCCTATGGAAAAACGGCTTTGCCGCGGCCCTCTCACTTCCCTGTTAAGTATCTTCCTGGCA
TCTTCCAGGAAATCTCCGCCCCGTTCGTAAGCCATTTCCGCTCGCCGCAGTCGAACGACCGAGCGTAGCG
AGTCAGTGAGCGAGGAAGCGGAATATATCCTGTATCACATATTCTGCTGACGCACCGGTGCAGCCTTTTT
TCTCCTGCCACATGAAGCACTTCACTGACACCCTCATCAGTGCCAACATAGTAAGCCAGTATACACTCCC
CTAGCGCTGATGTCCGGCGGTGCTTTTGCCGTTACGCACCACCCCGTCAGTAGCTGAACAGGAGGGACAG
CTGATAGAAACAGAAGCCACTGGAGCACCTCAAAAACACCATCATACACTAAATCAGTAAGTTGGCAGCA
TCACCCGACGCACTTTGCGCCGAATAAATACCTGTGACGGAAGATCACTTCGCAGAATAAATAAATCCTG
GTGTCCCTGTTGATACCGGGAAGCCCTGGGCCAACTTTTGGCGAAAATGAGACGTTGATCGGCACGTAAG
AGGTTCCAACTTTCACCATAATGAAATAAGATCACTACCGGGCGTATTTTTTGAGTTATCGAGATTTTCA
GGAGCTAAGGAAGCTAAAATGGAGAAAAAAATCACTGGATATACCACCGTTGATATATCCCAATGGCATC
GTAAAGAACATTTTGAGGCATTTCAGTCAGTTGCTCAATGTACCTATAACCAGACCGTTCAGCTGGATAT
TACGGCCTTTTTAAAGACCGTAAAGAAAAATAAGCACAAGTTTTATCCGGCCTTTATTCACATTCTTGCC
CGCCTGATGAATGCTCATCCGGAATTC
Features (pLannotate 1.2.2; 18 found; start..end, strand, type, name):
    739..834     -  CDS            resD (fragment): REDF_ECOLI - Also known as D. Protein inferred from homology: Swiss-Prot protein existence level 3. Acts as a repressor of transcription and as a site-specific resolvase that cleaves at the RfsF site. From Escherichia coli (strain K12).
    824..881     +  CDS            TcR (fragment): tetracycline efflux protein; tet; confers resistance to tetracycline
    878..971     -  CDS            TcR (fragment): tetracycline efflux protein; tet; confers resistance to tetracycline
   1475..2375    -  CDS            TcR (fragment): tetracycline efflux protein; tet; confers resistance to tetracycline
   2402..2420    +  promoter       T7 promoter: promoter for bacteriophage T7 RNA polymerase
   2421..2445    +  protein_bind   lac operator: The lac repressor binds to the lac operator to inhibit transcription in E. coli. This inhibition can be relieved by adding lactose or isopropyl-β-D-thiogalactopyranoside (IPTG). lac repressor encoded by lacI
   2460..2482    +  RBS            RBS: efficient ribosome binding site from bacteriophage T7 gene 10 (Olins and Rangwala, 1989)
   2501..2517    +  CDS            capTEV™ (fragment): composite tag for in vivo biotinylation, TEV protease cleavage, and 6xHis tagging
   2567..3127    +  CDS            ife-3 (fragment): IF4E3_CAEEL - Experimental evidence at protein level: Swiss-Prot protein existence level 1. Recognizes and binds the 7-methylguanosine-containing mRNA cap during an early step in the initiation of protein synthesis and facilitates ribosome binding by inducing the unwinding of the mRNAs secondary structures. All 5 eIF4E proteins bind monomethyl cap structures. Only ife-1, ife-2 and ife-5 bind trimethyl cap structures which result from trans-splicing. Translation of trimethyl cap structure mRNAs may be regulated by intracellular redox state; disulfide bonds change the width and depth of the cap-
   3186..3235    +  CDS            SET1 (fragment): solubility-enhancement tag derived from T7 phage gene 10B
   3243..3290    +  terminator     T7 terminator: transcription terminator for bacteriophage T7 RNA polymerase
   3313..3417    -  CDS            TcR (fragment): tetracycline efflux protein; tet; confers resistance to tetracycline
   3465..3493    -  promoter       tet promoter: E. coli promoter for tetracycline efflux protein gene
   3605..4150    +  rep_origin     p15A ori: Plasmids containing the medium-copy-number p15A origin of replication can be propagated in E. coli cells that contain a second plasmid with the ColE1 origin.
   4238..4293    +  rep_origin     RSF ori (fragment): Plasmids containing the RSF 1030 origin of replication can be propagated in E. coli cells that contain additional plasmids with compatible origins.
   4412..4555    -  mobile_element IS1 (fragment): prokaryotic transposable element IS1
   4676..4778    +  promoter       cat promoter: promoter of the E. coli cat gene encoding chloramphenicol acetyltransferase
   4779..441     +  CDS            CmR (across the origin): chloramphenicol acetyltransferase; cat; confers resistance to chloramphenicol
