[The description below was written by a language model from this plasmid's Addgene catalogue record and pLannotate feature annotations shown in this document.]
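Description:
pnYC-NpH-CeeIF4E3_30-215opt_AB is a 4,997 nt bacterial expression plasmid for producing a truncated form (residues 30–215) of the Caenorhabditis elegans cap-binding translation initiation factor eIF4E-3 (ife-3) in E. coli. The catalogue lists the backbone as unknown, but the annotated features point to a pACYC-type architecture: a p15A origin of replication, a chloramphenicol acetyltransferase gene driven by its own cat promoter, and scattered fragments of a disrupted tetracycline resistance gene and its promoter flanking the expression cassette. It is selected with chloramphenicol and recorded as low copy. Because p15A is compatible with ColE1-type origins, such a plasmid can be maintained alongside a second expression vector, which suits co-expression of binding partners, although the record does not explicitly state that use.

The expression cassette consists of a T7 promoter followed by a lac operator, giving IPTG-inducible transcription in strains that supply T7 RNA polymerase, then the phage T7 gene 10 ribosome binding site, the coding region and a T7 terminator. The insert is a synthetic gene codon-optimised for E. coli. A short match immediately upstream of the ife-3 sequence to a composite His/TEV-type tag suggests an N-terminal histidine tag, consistent with the "NpH" in the name, but the exact tag and any cleavage site are not specified in the record. A small fragment annotated as a T7 gene 10-derived sequence lies just before the terminator and is likely vector-derived. The associated work concerns structural and binding studies of eIF4E complexes with Mextli and 4E-binding proteins, so the plasmid's likely role is recombinant protein production for such experiments. The depositor sequence may be theoretical.
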