Addgene plasmid #148369: pnYC-NpH-CeeIF4E3_30-215opt_AB
Purpose: Bacterial Expression of CeeIF4E3_30-215opt
Depositing lab: Elisa Izaurralde. Depositing organization: Max Planck Institute for Developmental Biology. Publication: Mextli proteins use both canonical bipartite and novel tripartite binding modes to form eIF4E complexes that display differential sensitivity to 4E-BP regulation. Peter D, Weber R, Kone C, Chung MY, Ebertsch L, Truffault V, Weichenrieder O, Igreja C, Izaurralde E. Genes Dev. 2015 Sep 1;29(17):1835-49. doi: 10.1101/gad.269068.115. Epub 2015 Aug 20. PubMed 26294658.
Backbone
  Vector backbone: Unknown
  Vector type: Bacterial Expression
Growth in bacteria
  Bacterial resistance: Chloramphenicol, 25 μg/mL
  Growth temperature: 37°C
  Growth strain: DH5alpha
  Copy number: Low Copy
Gene/Insert
  Gene/Insert name: CeeIF4E3_30-215opt
  Species: C. elegans (nematode)
  Cloning method: Unknown
Terms and licenses: Academic/Nonprofit Terms; Industry Terms: Not Available to Industry
Depositor comments: Geneart clone of Ce eIF4E3, codon optimized for Expression in E.coli. (sequence according to Uniprot.: O61955) Plasmids from this collection were made available to the research community and donated after the lab closed. Please note that the sequence provided by the depositing laboratory may be theoretical/predicted or based on Sanger sequencing results. There may be discrepancies between sequencing results obtained by Addgene and the depositor sequence. If an Addgene verified sequence is not available, please contact before placing your order to request that our lab fully sequence the plasmid.
How to cite: pnYC-NpH-CeeIF4E3_30-215opt_AB was a gift from Elisa Izaurralde (Addgene plasmid # 148369 ; http://n2t.net/addgene:148369 ; RRID:Addgene_148369)
